>Addgene plasmid #16814 | XE42 Rat frizzled-2-CS2+ | addgene partial sequence | sequence record 23399 | 16814 with SP6
TTTTTTTGAGGATCCATCGATTCGAATTCCGAGGGGAAGGCGCGCGGTCTCTGGGTTGGGGGCGGNGGCT
GGGGGGCGCCCAGGAGCCGAGTGGGGGGCGGCGGCCAGCATGCGGGCCCGCAGCGCCCTGCCCCGCAGCG
CCCTGCCCCGCCTGCTGCTGCCACTGCTGCTGCTGCCGGCTGCCGGGCCGGCTCAGTTCCACGGGGAGAA
GGGCATCTCCATCCCGGACCACGGCTTCTGCCAGCCCATCTCCATCCCGCTGTGCACGGACATCGCCTAC
AACCAGACCATCATGCCCAACCTTCTTGGGCACACGAACCAAGAGGACGCGGGCCTGGAGGTGCATCAAT
TCTACCCGCTGGTGAAGGTGCAGTGCTCGCCCGAGCTGCGCTTCTTCCTGTGCTCCATGTACGCTCCGGT
GTGCACGGTGCTGGAGCAGGCCATCCCGCCGTGCCGCTCCATCTGCGAACGCGCGCGCCAAGGCTGCGAG
GCGCTCATGAACAAGTTCGGCTTCCAGTGGCCCGAGCGCCTCCGCTGCGAGCATTTCCCGCGTCACGGCG
CGGAGCAGATCTGCGTGGGCCAGAACCACTCCGAGGACGGAACTCCTGCGCTACTCACCACCGCGCCACC
GTCTGGGCTGCAGCCTGGCGCTGGTGGCATCGGNNAACCNNCNTGGGGGTGGNGNCNCCCCCCCGNNTTA
CNCANTNTGAACACCCTTTCANTGTCCCCGCGTCNTCAAGGTGCCGTCNTATCTCACTATAATTTNTGGT
GATNACANNATNNTCCC
