[The description below was written by a language model from this plasmid's Addgene catalogue record.]
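Description:
XE42 Rat frizzled-2-CS2+ is a Xenopus expression plasmid built on the pCS2+ backbone (about 4.1 kb without insert) that carries the rat frizzled-2 coding region (Fzd2, Rattus norvegicus) as an insert of roughly 1.9 kb. It is maintained in E. coli as a high-copy plasmid under ampicillin selection. The insert was placed into the vector polylinker by restriction cloning in which both the EcoRI end at the 5′ side and the XbaI end at the 3′ side were blunted, so neither site survives in the finished construct. No epitope tag or reporter fusion is recorded, and no feature table is provided, so individual backbone elements are not itemised in the record.

The depositor's notes indicate that the plasmid is meant to serve as a template for in vitro transcription: it is linearised downstream of the insert with Asp718 and transcribed from the SP6 promoter that lies upstream of the cloning site, which is also the position of the recommended sequencing primer. Synthetic capped mRNA made this way is the standard reagent for microinjection into Xenopus embryos or oocytes. pCS2+ vectors in general also carry a CMV-derived promoter and an SV40 polyadenylation signal that permit direct expression in vertebrate cells, although the record itself does not list these parts. The construct is associated with work showing that a frizzled homolog functions in a vertebrate Wnt signaling pathway, and it is suited to gain-of-function studies of this Wnt receptor family member in Xenopus.
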