Addgene plasmid #16814: XE42 Rat frizzled-2-CS2+
Depositing lab: Randall Moon. Depositing organization: University of Washington. Publication: A frizzled homolog functions in a vertebrate Wnt signaling pathway. Yang-Snyder J, Miller JR, Brown JD, Lai CJ, Moon RT. Curr Biol. 1996 Oct 1. 6(10):1302-6. 10.1016/S0960-9822(02)70716-1 PubMed 8939578.
Backbone
  Vector backbone: pCS2+
  Backbone size w/o insert (bp): 4095
  Vector type: Xenopus Expression
Growth in bacteria
  Bacterial resistance: Ampicillin, 100 μg/mL
  Growth temperature: 37°C
  Growth strain: DH5alpha
  Copy number: High Copy
Gene/Insert
  Gene/Insert name: rat frizzled 2 (alt name: Fzd2)
  Species: R. norvegicus (rat)
  Insert size (bp): 1912
  Entrez Gene: Fzd2 (a.k.a. Fz-10, Fzd10)
  Cloning method: Restriction Enzyme; 5′ cloning site EcoR1 (destroyed during cloning); 3′ cloning site Xba1 (destroyed during cloning)
  Sequencing primers: 5′ SP6
Terms and licenses: Academic/Nonprofit Terms; Industry Terms: Not Available to Industry
Depositor comments: Insert size: ~1912 bp (EcoRI/Xba I both blunted) Transcription: linearize with Asp 718 and transcribe with SP6. Plasmid History: Constructed by Julia Yang-Snyder on the date of 5/19/96. Original reference: Chan, S.D.H., et al. JBC 267:25202-25207, 1992. Published reference: Yang-Snyder, J.A. et al. Curr. Biol. 6:1302-1306, 1996.
How to cite: XE42 Rat frizzled-2-CS2+ was a gift from Randall Moon (Addgene plasmid # 16814 ; http://n2t.net/addgene:16814 ; RRID:Addgene_16814)
